Addgene plasmid #178711: pAAV-VTKD6-GFP
Purpose: AAV vector for Cre- and Flp-dependent transgene expression (CRE-OFF / FLP-ON) of GFP in cortical interneurons under the control of the Dlx enhancer (Dimidschstein et al 2016)
Depositing lab: Jordane Dimidschstein. Depositing organization: Broad Institute. Publication: A versatile viral toolkit for functional discovery in the nervous system. Pouchelon G, Vergara J, McMahon J, Gorissen BL, Lin JD, Vormstein-Schneider D, Niehaus JL, Burbridge TJ, Wester JC, Sherer M, Fernandez-Otero M, Allaway KC, Pelkey K, Chittajallu R, McBain CJ, Fan M, Nasse JS, Wildenberg GA, Fishell G, Dimidschstein J. Cell Rep Methods. 2022 May 26;2(6):100225. doi: 10.1016/j.crmeth.2022.100225. eCollection 2022 Jun 20. PubMed 35784651.
Backbone
  Vector backbone: pAAV-VTKD6
  Vector type: AAV
Growth in bacteria
  Bacterial resistance: Ampicillin, 100 μg/mL
  Growth temperature: 37°C
  Growth strain: NEB Stable
  Copy number: High Copy
Gene/Insert
  Gene/Insert name: GFP
  Species: Synthetic
  Cloning method: Gibson Cloning
Terms and licenses: Academic/Nonprofit Terms; Industry Terms: Not Available to Industry
How to cite: pAAV-VTKD6-GFP was a gift from Jordane Dimidschstein (Addgene plasmid # 178711 ; http://n2t.net/addgene:178711 ; RRID:Addgene_178711)
