[The description below was written by a language model from this plasmid's Addgene catalogue record and pLannotate feature annotations shown in this document.]
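Description:
pAAV-VTKD6-GFP is an adeno-associated virus transfer plasmid built on the pAAV-VTKD6 backbone for intersectional, recombinase-gated expression of GFP in cortical interneurons. It is propagated in bacteria as a high-copy plasmid using a ColE1/pUC-type origin and selected through an ampicillin resistance (β-lactamase) cassette. An f1 phage origin is also present. The expression cassette is flanked by AAV2 inverted terminal repeats, which allow it to be packaged into recombinant AAV particles. The annotation detects the downstream ITR in full and the upstream one only as short fragments.

According to the catalogue entry, expression is driven by the Dlx enhancer, which restricts activity to forebrain GABAergic interneurons. This element is not annotated in the feature table and presumably lies in the unannotated region upstream of the chimeric β-globin/immunoglobulin intron. Downstream of that intron, the EGFP coding sequence sits in the inverted (antisense) orientation, so it is not expressed in the starting configuration. It is bracketed by a pair of minimal FRT sites in opposing orientation, so Flp recombinase can invert the cassette into the sense orientation and switch expression on. A pair of loxP sites in the same orientation encloses the whole unit, so Cre excises the reporter and abolishes expression. Together these give the stated CRE-OFF / FLP-ON logic. Short β-globin intron fragments lie next to the recombinase sites, but the record does not explain their role. A WPRE and a bovine growth hormone polyadenylation signal follow to enhance transcript stability and 3′ processing.

The vector is used to label interneurons that express Flp but lack Cre, enabling subtractive genetic targeting of neuronal subpopulations in driver-line animals.
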