Features (pLannotate 1.2.2; 22 found; start..end, strand, type, name):
     12..39      +  repeat_region  AAV2 ITR (fragment): inverted terminal repeat of adeno-associated virus serotype 2 inverted
     68..95      +  repeat_region  AAV2 ITR (fragment): inverted terminal repeat of adeno-associated virus serotype 2 inverted
    873..1005    +  intron         chimeric intron: chimera between introns from human β-globin and immunoglobulin heavy chain genes
   1048..1081    +  protein_bind   loxP: Cre-mediated recombination occurs in the 8-bp core sequence (GCATACAT). Cre recombinase
   1082..1115    +  protein_bind   FRT (minimal): supports FLP-mediated excision but not integration (Turan and Bode, 2011) FLP recombinase from the Saccharomyces cerevisiae 2μ plasmid
   1116..1165    -  intron         β-globin intron (fragment): internally truncated intron from human β-globin
   1211..1249    +  misc_feature   MCS (fragment): pUC18/19 multiple cloning site
   1250..1969    -  CDS            EGFP: the original enhanced GFP (Yang et al., 1996) mammalian codon-optimized
   1976..1999    +  misc_feature   MCS (fragment): pUC18/19 multiple cloning site
   2010..2043    -  protein_bind   FRT (minimal): supports FLP-mediated excision but not integration (Turan and Bode, 2011) FLP recombinase from the Saccharomyces cerevisiae 2μ plasmid
   2044..2094    -  intron         β-globin intron (fragment): internally truncated intron from human β-globin
   2128..2161    +  protein_bind   loxP: Cre-mediated recombination occurs in the 8-bp core sequence (GCATACAT). Cre recombinase
   2170..2758    +  misc_feature   WPRE: woodchuck hepatitis virus posttranscriptional regulatory element
   2766..2990    +  polyA_signal   bGH poly(A) signal: bovine growth hormone polyadenylation signal
   2992..3132    +  repeat_region  AAV2 ITR: inverted terminal repeat of adeno-associated virus serotype 2 inverted
   3137..3188    -  misc_feature   bom (fragment): basis of mobility region from pBR322
   3207..3662    +  rep_origin     f1 ori (sequence partly withheld): f1 bacteriophage origin of replication; arrow indicates direction of (+) strand synthesis
   3663..3712    -  misc_feature   bom (fragment): basis of mobility region from pBR322
   3814..3849    -  CDS            rop (fragment): Rop protein, which maintains plasmids at low copy number; rop
   3944..4048    +  promoter       AmpR promoter: bla
   4049..4909    +  CDS            AmpR: β-lactamase; bla; confers resistance to ampicillin, carbenicillin, and related antibiotics
   5080..5668    +  rep_origin     ori: high-copy-number ColE1/pMB1/pBR322/pUC origin of replication
>Addgene plasmid #178711 | pAAV-VTKD6-GFP | addgene full sequence | sequence record 355033 | Addgene NGS Result
CCTGCAGGCAGCTGCGCGCTCGCTCGCTCACTGAGGCCGCCCGGGCGTCGGGCGACCTTTGGTCGCCCGG
CCTCAGTGAGCGAGCGAGCGCGCAGAGAGGGAGTGGCCAACTCCATCACTAGGGGTTCCTGCTAGACTGC
AGAGGGCCCGCGGCCGCACGCGTTTATTCAGAATGTTATGCACTCACAGTGGTTTGGCATGCATCTGGTG
AATTTTTTTTAACGAAAAATTAGTGTTGGTTTCGATGTATGGTAGCATTCTCCCTAACGTAATTTGAATA
ATTCAGCAAAGCCCCACTACCAGCTGTACTTCTGCAGCCTCTTCCATTCTTTTCAGCATTATAATTTTGG
TTAATTTTCAATTTTAGGTCCTACGTCTCTGCAATTTGTGTATGAATAACAGAATAATTTCCCTCTTTTG
TTTCGCCTTTCCTGTTCCTGAATCTAAATAAAGATGGCTTTTTAGTATTAAAAGTGGAAGAAAATTACAG
GTAATTATCTTTGACGGTAAAAACGCTGTAATCAGCGGGCTACATGAAAAATTACTCTAATTATGGCTGC
ATTTAAGAGAATGGAAAAAAACCTTCTTGTGGATAAAAACCTTAAATTGTCCCCAATGTCTGCTTCAAAT
TGGATGGCACTGCAGCTGGAGGCTTTGTTCAGAATTGATCCTGGGGAGCTACGAACCCAAAGTTTCACAG
TAGGAAGCTAGATATCGTTTAAACTTCCTGCAGCCCGGGCTGGGCATAAAAGTCAGGGCAGAGCCATCTA
TTGCTTACATTTGCTTCTAGCCTGCAAGTCGAGGAGCGCAGCCTTCCAGAAGCAGAGCGCGGCGCCTTAA
GCTGCAGAAGTTGGTCGTGAGGCACTGGGCACGTAAGTATCAAGGTTACAAGACAGGTTTAAGGAGACCA
ATAGAAACTGGGCTTGTCGAGACAGAGAAGACTCTTGCGTTTCTGATAGGCACCTATTGGTCTTACTGAC
ATCCACTTTGCCTTTCTCTCCACAGGTGTCCACTCCCAGTTCAATTACAGCTCTTAAGAAAGCTAGCATA
ACTTCGTATAGCATACATTATACGAAGTTATGAAGTTCCTATTCTCTAGAAAGTATAGGAACTTCGCAGA
ATGGTAGCTGGATTGTAGCTGCTATTAGCAATATGAAACCTCTTAGAAGTTCCTATTCTTCAAAAGGTAT
AGGAACTTCAACGCGCCCTAGAATTCGAGCTCGGTACCCGGGGATCCTCTAGAGTCGACTTACTTGTACA
GCTCGTCCATGCCGAGAGTGATCCCGGCGGCGGTCACGAACTCCAGCAGGACCATGTGATCGCGCTTCTC
GTTGGGGTCTTTGCTCAGGGCGGACTGGGTGCTCAGGTAGTGGTTGTCGGGCAGCAGCACGGGGCCGTCG
CCGATGGGGGTGTTCTGCTGGTAGTGGTCGGCGAGCTGCACGCTGCCGTCCTCGATGTTGTGGCGGATCT
TGAAGTTCACCTTGATGCCGTTCTTCTGCTTGTCGGCCATGATATAGACGTTGTGGCTGTTGTAGTTGTA
CTCCAGCTTGTGCCCCAGGATGTTGCCGTCCTCCTTGAAGTCGATGCCCTTCAGCTCGATGCGGTTCACC
AGGGTGTCGCCCTCGAACTTCACCTCGGCGCGGGTCTTGTAGTTGCCGTCGTCCTTGAAGAAGATGGTGC
GCTCCTGGACGTAGCCTTCGGGCATGGCGGACTTGAAGAAGTCGTGCTGCTTCATGTGGTCGGGGTAGCG
GCTGAAGCACTGCACGCCGTAGGTCAGGGTGGTCACGAGGGTGGGCCAGGGCACGGGCAGCTTGCCGGTG
GTGCAGATGAACTTCAGGGTCAGCTTGCCGTAGGTGGCATCGCCCTCGCCCTCGCCGGACACGCTGAACT
TGTGGCCGTTTACGTCGCCGTCCAGCTCGACCAGGATGGGCACCACCCCGGTGAACAGCTCCTCGCCCTT
GCTCACCATGGTGGCGTCGACCTGCAGGCATGCAAGCTTGGTGGCTAGCGAAGTTCCTATACTTTCTAGA
GAATAGGAACTTCTTGCCTTAACCCAGAAATTATCACTGTTATTCTTTAGAATGGTGCAAAGAGAAGTTC
CTATACCTTTTGAAGAATAGGAACTTCATAACTTCGTATAGCATACATTATACGAAGTTATGGCGCGCCA
ATCAACCTCTGGATTACAAAATTTGTGAAAGATTGACTGGTATTCTTAACTATGTTGCTCCTTTTACGCT
ATGTGGATACGCTGCTTTAATGCCTTTGTATCATGCTATTGCTTCCCGTATGGCTTTCATTTTCTCCTCC
TTGTATAAATCCTGGTTGCTGTCTCTTTATGAGGAGTTGTGGCCCGTTGTCAGGCAACGTGGCGTGGTGT
GCACTGTGTTTGCTGACGCAACCCCCACTGGTTGGGGCATTGCCACCACCTGTCAGCTCCTTTCCGGGAC
TTTCGCTTTCCCCCTCCCTATTGCCACGGCGGAACTCATCGCCGCCTGCCTTGCCCGCTGCTGGACAGGG
GCTCGGCTGTTGGGCACTGACAATTCCGTGGTGTTGTCGGGGAAGCTGACGTCCTTTCCATGGCTGCTCG
CCTGTGTTGCCACCTGGATTCTGCGCGGGACGTCCTTCTGCTACGTCCCTTCGGCCCTCAATCCAGCGGA
CCTTCCTTCCCGCGGCCTGCTGCCGGCTCTGCGGCCTCTTCCGCGTCTTCGCCTTCGCCCTCAGACGAGT
CGGATCTCCCTTTGGGCCGCCTCCCCGCCTGGATCCTGTGCCTTCTAGTTGCCAGCCATCTGTTGTTTGC
CCCTCCCCCGTGCCTTCCTTGACCCTGGAAGGTGCCACTCCCACTGTCCTTTCCTAATAAAATGAGGAAA
TTGCATCGCATTGTCTGAGTAGGTGTCATTCTATTCTGGGGGGTGGGGTGGGGCAGGACAGCAAGGGGGA
GGATTGGGAAGACAATAGCAGGCATGCTGGGGATGCGGTGGGCTCTATGGCAGGAACCCCTAGTGATGGA
GTTGGCCACTCCCTCTCTGCGCGCTCGCTCGCTCACTGAGGCCGGGCGACCAAAGGTCGCCCGACGCCCG
GGCTTTGCCCGGGCGGCCTCAGTGAGCGAGCGAGCGCGCAGCTGCCTGCAGGGGCGCCTGATGCGGTATT
TTCTCCTTACGCATCTGTGCGGTATTTCACACCGCATA
[95 nt withheld, positions 3189-3283]
T
[46 nt withheld, positions 3285-3330]
C
[141 nt withheld, positions 3332-3472]
CCTTTGACGTTGGAGTCCACGTTCTTT
[37 nt withheld, positions 3500-3536]
ACTCTATCTCGGGCTATTCTTTTGATTTATAAGGGATTTTGCCGATTTCGGTCTATTGGTTAAAAAATGA
GCTGATTTAACAAAAATTTAACGCGAATTTTAACAAAATATTAACGTTTACAATTTTATGGTGCACTCTC
AGTACAATCTGCTCTGATGCCGCATAGTTAAGCCAGCCCCGACACCCGCCAACACCCGCTGACGCGCCCT
GACGGGCTTGTCTGCTCCCGGCATCCGCTTACAGACAAGCTGTGACCGTCTCCGGGAGCTGCATGTGTCA
GAGGTTTTCACCGTCATCACCGAAACGCGCGAGACGAAAGGGCCTCGTGATACGCCTATTTTTATAGGTT
AATGTCATGATAATAATGGTTTCTTAGACGTCAGGTGGCACTTTTCGGGGAAATGTGCGCGGAACCCCTA
TTTGTTTATTTTTCTAAATACATTCAAATATGTATCCGCTCATGAGACAATAACCCTGATAAATGCTTCA
ATAATATTGAAAAAGGAAGAGTATGAGTATTCAACATTTCCGTGTCGCCCTTATTCCCTTTTTTGCGGCA
TTTTGCCTTCCTGTTTTTGCTCACCCAGAAACGCTGGTGAAAGTAAAAGATGCTGAAGATCAGTTGGGTG
CACGAGTGGGTTACATCGAACTGGATCTCAACAGCGGTAAGATCCTTGAGAGTTTTCGCCCCGAAGAACG
TTTTCCAATGATGAGCACTTTTAAAGTTCTGCTATGTGGCGCGGTATTATCCCGTATTGACGCCGGGCAA
GAGCAACTCGGTCGCCGCATACACTATTCTCAGAATGACTTGGTTGAGTACTCACCAGTCACAGAAAAGC
ATCTTACGGATGGCATGACAGTAAGAGAATTATGCAGTGCTGCCATAACCATGAGTGATAACACTGCGGC
CAACTTACTTCTGACAACGATCGGAGGACCGAAGGAGCTAACCGCTTTTTTGCACAACATGGGGGATCAT
GTAACTCGCCTTGATCGTTGGGAACCGGAGCTGAATGAAGCCATACCAAACGACGAGCGTGACACCACGA
TGCCTGTAGCAATGGCAACAACGTTGCGCAAACTATTAACTGGCGAACTACTTACTCTAGCTTCCCGGCA
ACAATTAATAGACTGGATGGAGGCGGATAAAGTTGCAGGACCACTTCTGCGCTCGGCCCTTCCGGCTGGC
TGGTTTATTGCTGATAAATCTGGAGCCGGTGAGCGTGGGTCTCGCGGTATCATTGCAGCACTGGGGCCAG
ATGGTAAGCCCTCCCGTATCGTAGTTATCTACACGACGGGGAGTCAGGCAACTATGGATGAACGAAATAG
ACAGATCGCTGAGATAGGTGCCTCACTGATTAAGCATTGGTAACTGTCAGACCAAGTTTACTCATATATA
CTTTAGATTGATTTAAAACTTCATTTTTAATTTAAAAGGATCTAGGTGAAGATCCTTTTTGATAATCTCA
TGACCAAAATCCCTTAACGTGAGTTTTCGTTCCACTGAGCGTCAGACCCCGTAGAAAAGATCAAAGGATC
TTCTTGAGATCCTTTTTTTCTGCGCGTAATCTGCTGCTTGCAAACAAAAAAACCACCGCTACCAGCGGTG
GTTTGTTTGCCGGATCAAGAGCTACCAACTCTTTTTCCGAAGGTAACTGGCTTCAGCAGAGCGCAGATAC
CAAATACTGTTCTTCTAGTGTAGCCGTAGTTAGGCCACCACTTCAAGAACTCTGTAGCACCGCCTACATA
CCTCGCTCTGCTAATCCTGTTACCAGTGGCTGCTGCCAGTGGCGATAAGTCGTGTCTTACCGGGTTGGAC
TCAAGACGATAGTTACCGGATAAGGCGCAGCGGTCGGGCTGAACGGGGGGTTCGTGCACACAGCCCAGCT
TGGAGCGAACGACCTACACCGAACTGAGATACCTACAGCGTGAGCTATGAGAAAGCGCCACGCTTCCCGA
AGGGAGAAAGGCGGACAGGTATCCGGTAAGCGGCAGGGTCGGAACAGGAGAGCGCACGAGGGAGCTTCCA
GGGGGAAACGCCTGGTATCTTTATAGTCCTGTCGGGTTTCGCCACCTCTGACTTGAGCGTCGATTTTTGT
GATGCTCGTCAGGGGGGCGGAGCCTATGGAAAAACGCCAGCAACGCGGCCTTTTTACGGTTCCTGGCCTT
TTGCTGGCCTTTTGCTCACATGT
